Addgene plasmid #105846: pBad-HPII TAG206
Purpose: expresses E. coli HPII catalase with TAG stop codon at site 206 and N-terminal 6x his tag
Depositing lab: Ryan Mehl. Depositing organization: Oregon State University. Publication: Chemical Biology & Biochemistry Laboratory : Using Genetic Code Expansion Manual. Mehl R, van Zee K, Kean K. 2020.
Backbone
  Vector backbone: pBad
  Backbone manufacturer: Invitrogen
  Backbone size w/o insert (bp): 4100
  Total vector size (bp): 6476
  Vector type: Bacterial Expression
Growth in bacteria
  Bacterial resistance: Ampicillin, 100 μg/mL
  Growth temperature: 37°C
  Growth strain: DH5alpha
  Copy number: Low Copy
Gene/Insert
  Gene/Insert name: hydroperoxidase II catalase (alt name: HPII)
  Species: E. coli
  Insert size (bp): 2376
  Mutation: TAG stop codon at site 206
  Promoter: pBad/arabinose
  Tag / fusion protein: 6x his tag (N terminal on backbone)
  Cloning method: Restriction Enzyme; 5′ cloning site XhoI (not destroyed); 3′ cloning site KpnI (not destroyed)
  Sequencing primers: 5′ ATGCCATAGCATTTTTATCC; 3′ GATTTAATCTGTATCAGG
Terms and licenses: Academic/Nonprofit Terms; Industry Terms: Not Available to Industry
Depositor comments: Please visit https://openlibrary-repo.ecampusontario.ca/jspui/handle/123456789/838 for Chemical Biology & Biochemistry Laboratory Using Genetic Code Expansion Manual.
How to cite: pBad-HPII TAG206 was a gift from Ryan Mehl (Addgene plasmid # 105846 ; http://n2t.net/addgene:105846 ; RRID:Addgene_105846)
