[The description below was written by a language model from this plasmid's Addgene catalogue record and pLannotate feature annotations shown in this document.]
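Description:
pBad-HPII TAG206 is a bacterial expression plasmid built on the Invitrogen pBad backbone for arabinose-inducible production of E. coli hydroperoxidase II catalase (HPII, the katE gene product), which decomposes hydrogen peroxide to water and oxygen. The coding sequence was inserted between XhoI and KpnI sites, both retained, and carries an amber TAG stop codon in place of the codon at position 206. Transcription is driven by the araBAD promoter, with the divergently oriented araC regulator on the same plasmid providing arabinose control, and it ends at the rrnB T1 and T2 terminators. Upstream of katE, the backbone supplies an N-terminal leader containing the 6xHis tag (annotated as a fragment of a composite His-containing tag), the T7 gene 10 leader that promotes efficient translation, and the Xpress epitope with its enterokinase cleavage site.

The plasmid is selected with ampicillin through the bla gene and replicates from a ColE1/pBR322-type origin. The bom region and only a fragment of rop are annotated, and the catalogue lists the plasmid as low copy. The sequenced record is 6,354 nt, slightly shorter than the 6,476 bp catalogue total.

The in-frame TAG makes this a genetic code expansion construct. On its own it should give a product truncated at residue 206, whereas full-length His-tagged catalase would require amber suppression by an orthogonal tRNA/aminoacyl-tRNA synthetase pair, which is not encoded here and would have to be supplied separately. That pair would place a noncanonical amino acid at this site. The associated publication is a teaching laboratory manual on genetic code expansion, which suggests instructional use. The record does not specify which amino acid or synthetase system is intended.
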