Features (pLannotate 1.2.2; 14 found; start..end, strand, type, name):
     12..296     +  promoter       araBAD promoter: araBAD; promoter of the L-arabinose operon of E. coli; the araC regulatory gene is transcribed in the opposite direction (Guzman et al., 1995)
    342..362     +  CDS            capTEV™ (fragment): composite tag for in vivo biotinylation, TEV protease cleavage, and 6xHis tagging
    363..395     +  CDS            T7 tag (gene 10 leader): leader peptide from bacteriophage T7 gene 10 promotes efficient translation in E. coli
    399..422     +  CDS            Xpress™ tag: Xpress™ epitope tag, including an enterokinase recognition and cleavage site
    447..2702    +  CDS            katE: CATE_ECOLI - Experimental evidence at protein level: Swiss-Prot protein existence level 1. Decomposes hydrogen peroxide into water and oxygen; serves to protect cells from the toxic effects of hydrogen peroxide. From Escherichia coli (strain K12).
   2817..2932    +  ncRNA          5S rRNA: Accession: RF00001 - 5S ribosomal RNA
   2936..3022    +  terminator     rrnB T1 terminator: Escherichia coli rrnB; transcription terminator T1 from the E. coli rrnB gene
   3114..3141    +  terminator     rrnB T2 terminator: transcription terminator T2 from the E. coli rrnB gene
   3160..3251    +  promoter       AmpR promoter: bla
   3252..4112    +  CDS            AmpR: β-lactamase; bla; confers resistance to ampicillin, carbenicillin, and related antibiotics
   4283..4871    +  rep_origin     ori: high-copy-number ColE1/pMB1/pBR322/pUC origin of replication
   5057..5197    -  misc_feature   bom: basis of mobility region from pBR322
   5299..5339    -  CDS            rop (fragment): Rop protein, which maintains plasmids at low copy number; rop
   5461..6339    -  CDS            araC: L-arabinose regulatory protein; araC
>Addgene plasmid #105846 | pBad-HPII TAG206 | addgene full sequence | sequence record 205551 | Addgene NGS Result
GCCATTCAGAGAAGAAACCAATTGTCCATATTGCATCAGACATTGCCGTCACTGCGTCTTTTACTGGCTC
TTCTCGCTAACCAAACCGGTAACCCCGCTTATTAAAAGCATTCTGTAACAAAGCGGGACCAAAGCCATGA
CAAAAACGCGTAACAAAAGTGTCTATAATCACGGCAGAAAAGTCCACATTGATTATTTGCACGGCGTCAC
ACTTTGCTATGCCATAGCATTTTTATCCATAAGATTAGCGGATCCTACCTGACGCTTTTTATCGCAACTC
TCTACTGTTTCTCCATACCCGTTTTTTGGGCTAACAGGAGGAATTAACCATGGGGGGTTCTCATCATCAT
CATCATCATGGTATGGCTAGCATGACTGGTGGACAGCAAATGGGTCGGGATCTGTACGACGATGACGATA
AGGATCGATGGGGATCCGAGCTCGAGTCGCAACATAACGAAAAGAACCCACATCAGCACCAGTCACCACT
ACACGATTCCAGCGAAGCGAAACCGGGGATGGACTCACTGGCACCTGAGGACGGCTCTCATCGTCCAGCG
GCTGAACCAACACCGCCAGGTGCACAACCTACCGCCCCAGGGAGCCTGAAAGCCCCTGATACGCGTAACG
AAAAACTTAATTCTCTGGAAGACGTACGCAAAGGCAGTGAAAATTATGCGCTGACCACTAATCAGGGCGT
GCGCATCGCCGACGATCAAAACTCACTGCGTGCCGGTAGCCGTGGTCCAACGCTGCTGGAAGATTTTATT
CTGCGCGAGAAAATCACCCACTTTGACCATGAGCGCATTCCGGAACGTATTGTTCATGCACGCGGATCAG
CCGCTCACGGTTATTTCCAGCCATATAAAAGCTTAAGCGATATTACCAAAGCGGATTTCCTCTCAGATCC
GAACAAAATCACCCCAGTATTTGTACGTTTCTCTACCGTTCAGGGTGGTGCTGGCTCTGCTGATACCGTG
CGTGATATCCGTGGCTTTGCCACCAAGTTCTATACCGAAGAGGGTATTTTTGACCTCGTTGGCAATAACA
CGCCAATCTAGTTTATCCAGGATGCGCATAAATTCCCCGATTTTGTTCATGCGGTAAAACCAGAACCGCA
CTGGGCAATTCCACAAGGGCAAAGTGCCCACGATACTTTCTGGGATTATGTTTCTCTGCAACCTGAAACT
CTGCACAACGTGATGTGGGCGATGTCGGATCGCGGCATCCCCCGCAGTTACCGCACCATGGAAGGCTTCG
GTATTCACACCTTCCGCCTGATTAATGCCGAAGGGAAGGCAACGTTTGTACGTTTCCACTGGAAACCACT
GGCAGGTAAAGCCTCACTCGTTTGGGATGAAGCACAAAAACTCACCGGACGTGACCCGGACTTCCACCGC
CGCGAGTTGTGGGAAGCCATTGAAGCAGGCGATTTTCCGGAATACGAACTGGGCTTCCAGTTGATTCCTG
AAGAAGATGAATTCAAGTTCGACTTCGATCTTCTCGATCCAACCAAACTTATCCCGGAAGAACTGGTGCC
CGTTCAGCGTGTCGGCAAAATGGTGCTCAATCGCAACCCGGATAACTTCTTTGCTGAAAACGAACAGGCG
GCTTTCCATCCTGGGCATATCGTGCCGGGACTGGACTTCACCAACGATCCGCTGTTGCAGGGACGTTTGT
TCTCCTATACCGATACACAAATCAGTCGTCTTGGTGGGCCGAATTTCCATGAGATTCCGATTAACCGTCC
GACCTGCCCTTACCATAATTTCCAGCGTGACGGCATGCATCGCATGGGGATCGACACTAACCCGGCGAAT
TACGAACCGAACTCGATTAACGATAACTGGCCGCGCGAAACACCGCCGGGGCCGAAACGCGGCGGTTTTG
AATCATACCAGGAGCGCGTGGAAGGCAATAAAGTTCGCGAGCGCAGCCCATCGTTTGGCGAATATTATTC
CCATCCGCGTCTGTTCTGGCTAAGTCAGACGCCATTTGAGCAGCGCCATATTGTCGATGGTTTCAGTTTT
GAGTTAAGCAAAGTCGTTCGTCCGTATATTCGTGAGCGCGTTGTTGACCAGCTGGCGCATATTGATCTCA
CTCTGGCCCAGGCGGTGGCGAAAAATCTCGGTATCGAACTGACTGACGACCAGCTGAATATCACCCCACC
TCCGGACGTCAACGGTCTGAAAAAGGATCCATCCTTAAGTTTGTACGCCATTCCTGACGGTGATGTGAAA
GGTCGCGTGGTAGCGATTTTACTTAATGATGAAGTGAGATCGGCAGACCTTCTGGCCATTCTCAAGGCGC
TGAAGGCCAAAGGCGTTCATGCCAAACTGCTCTACTCCCGAATGGGTGAAGTGACTGCGGATGACGGTAC
GGTGTTGCCTATAGCCGCTACCTTTGCCGGTGCACCTTCGCTGACGGTCGATGCGGTCATTGTCCCTTGC
GGCAATATCGCGGATATCGCTGACAACGGCGATGCCAACTACTACCTGATGGAAGCCTACAAACACCTTA
AACCGATTGCGCTGGCGGGTGACGCGCGCAAGTTTAAAGCAACAATCAAGATCGCTGACCAGGGTGAAGA
AGGGATTGTGGAAGCTGACAGCGCTGACGGTAGTTTTATGGATGAACTGCTAACGCTGATGGCAGCACAC
CGCGTGTGGTCACGCATTCCTAAGATTGACAAAATTCCTGCCTGATGGGGTACCATATGGGAATTCGAAG
CTTGGCTGTTTTGGCGGATGAGAGAAGATTTTCAGCCTGATACAGATTAAATCAGAACGCAGAAGCGGTC
TGATAAAACAGAATTTGCCTGGCGGCAGTAGCGCGGTGGTCCCACCTGACCCCATGCCGAACTCAGAAGT
GAAACGCCGTAGCGCCGATGGTAGTGTGGGGTCTCCCCATGCGAGAGTAGGGAACTGCCAGGCATCAAAT
AAAACGAAAGGCTCAGTCGAAAGACTGGGCCTTTCGTTTTATCTGTTGTTTGTCGGTGAACGCTCTCCTG
AGTAGGACAAATCCGCCGGGAGCGGATTTGAACGTTGCGAAGCAACGGCCCGGAGGGTGGCGGGCAGGAC
GCCCGCCATAAACTGCCAGGCATCAAATTAAGCAGAAGGCCATCCTGACGGATGGCCTTTTTGCGTTTCT
ACAAACTCTTTTGTTTATTTTTCTAAATACATTCAAATATGTATCCGCTCATGAGACAATAACCCTGATA
AATGCTTCAATAATATTGAAAAAGGAAGAGTATGAGTATTCAACATTTCCGTGTCGCCCTTATTCCCTTT
TTTGCGGCATTTTGCCTTCCTGTTTTTGCTCACCCAGAAACGCTGGTGAAAGTAAAAGATGCTGAAGATC
AGTTGGGTGCACGAGTGGGTTACATCGAACTGGATCTCAACAGCGGTAAGATCCTTGAGAGTTTTCGCCC
CGAAGAACGTTTTCCAATGATGAGCACTTTTAAAGTTCTGCTATGTGGCGCGGTATTATCCCGTGTTGAC
GCCGGGCAAGAGCAACTCGGTCGCCGCATACACTATTCTCAGAATGACTTGGTTGAGTACTCACCAGTCA
CAGAAAAGCATCTTACGGATGGCATGACAGTAAGAGAATTATGCAGTGCTGCCATAACCATGAGTGATAA
CACTGCGGCCAACTTACTTCTGACAACGATCGGAGGACCGAAGGAGCTAACCGCTTTTTTGCACAACATG
GGGGATCATGTAACTCGCCTTGATCGTTGGGAACCGGAGCTGAATGAAGCCATACCAAACGACGAGCGTG
ACACCACGATGCCTGTAGCAATGGCAACAACGTTGCGCAAACTATTAACTGGCGAACTACTTACTCTAGC
TTCCCGGCAACAATTAATAGACTGGATGGAGGCGGATAAAGTTGCAGGACCACTTCTGCGCTCGGCCCTT
CCGGCTGGCTGGTTTATTGCTGATAAATCTGGAGCCGGTGAGCGTGGGTCTCGCGGTATCATTGCAGCAC
TGGGGCCAGATGGTAAGCCCTCCCGTATCGTAGTTATCTACACGACGGGGAGTCAGGCAACTATGGATGA
ACGAAATAGACAGATCGCTGAGATAGGTGCCTCACTGATTAAGCATTGGTAACTGTCAGACCAAGTTTAC
TCATATATACTTTAGATTGATTTAAAACTTCATTTTTAATTTAAAAGGATCTAGGTGAAGATCCTTTTTG
ATAATCTCATGACCAAAATCCCTTAACGTGAGTTTTCGTTCCACTGAGCGTCAGACCCCGTAGAAAAGAT
CAAAGGATCTTCTTGAGATCCTTTTTTTCTGCGCGTAATCTGCTGCTTGCAAACAAAAAAACCACCGCTA
CCAGCGGTGGTTTGTTTGCCGGATCAAGAGCTACCAACTCTTTTTCCGAAGGTAACTGGCTTCAGCAGAG
CGCAGATACCAAATACTGTCCTTCTAGTGTAGCCGTAGTTAGGCCACCACTTCAAGAACTCTGTAGCACC
GCCTACATACCTCGCTCTGCTAATCCTGTTACCAGTGGCTGCTGCCAGTGGCGATAAGTCGTGTCTTACC
GGGTTGGACTCAAGACGATAGTTACCGGATAAGGCGCAGCGGTCGGGCTGAACGGGGGGTTCGTGCACAC
AGCCCAGCTTGGAGCGAACGACCTACACCGAACTGAGATACCTACAGCGTGAGCTATGAGAAAGCGCCAC
GCTTCCCGAAGGGAGAAAGGCGGACAGGTATCCGGTAAGCGGCAGGGTCGGAACAGGAGAGCGCACGAGG
GAGCTTCCAGGGGGAAACGCCTGGTATCTTTATAGTCCTGTCGGGTTTCGCCACCTCTGACTTGAGCGTC
GATTTTTGTGATGCTCGTCAGGGGGGCGGAGCCTATGGAAAAACGCCAGCAACGCGGCCTTTTTACGGTT
CCTGGCCTTTTGCTGGCCTTTTGCTCACATGTTCTTTCCTGCGTTATCCCCTGATTCTGTGGATAACCGT
ATTACCGCCTTTGAGTGAGCTGATACCGCTCGCCGCAGCCGAACGACCGAGCGCAGCGAGTCAGTGAGCG
AGGAAGCGGAAGAGCGCCTGATGCGGTATTTTCTCCTTACGCATCTGTGCGGTATTTCACACCGCATATG
GTGCACTCTCAGTACAATCTGCTCTGATGCCGCATAGTTAAGCCAGTATACACTCCGCTATCGCTACGTG
ACTGGGTCATGGCTGCGCCCCGACACCCGCCAACACCCGCTGACGCGCCCTGACGGGCTTGTCTGCTCCC
GGCATCCGCTTACAGACAAGCTGTGACCGTCTCCGGGAGCTGCATGTGTCAGAGGTTTTCACCGTCATCA
CCGAAACGCGCGAGGCAGCAGATCAATTCGCGCGCGAAGGCGAAGCGGCATGCATAATGTGCCTGTCAAA
TGGACGAAGCAGGGATTCTGCAAACCCTATGCTACTCCGTCAAGCCGTCAATTGTCTGATTCGTTACCAA
TTATGACAACTTGACGGCTACATCATTCACTTTTTCTTCACAACCGGCACGGAACTCGCTCGGGCTGGCC
CCGGTGCATTTTTTAAATACCCGCGAGAAATAGAGTTGATCGTCAAAACCAACATTGCGACCGACGGTGG
CGATAGGCATCCGGGTGGTGCTCAAAAGCAGCTTCGCCTGGCTGATACGTTGGTCCTCGCGCCAGCTTAA
GACGCTAATCCCTAACTGCTGGCGGAAAAGATGTGACAGACGCGACGGCGACAAGCAAACATGCTGTGCG
ACGCTGGCGATATCAAAATTGCTGTCTGCCAGGTGATCGCTGATGTACTGACAAGCCTCGCGTACCCGAT
TATCCATCGGTGGATGGAGCGACTCGTTAATCGCTTCCATGCGCCGCAGTAACAATTGCTCAAGCAGATT
TATCGCCAGCAGCTCCGAATAGCGCCCTTCCCCTTGCCCGGCGTTAATGATTTGCCCAAACAGGTCGCTG
AAATGCGGCTGGTGCGCTTCATCCGGGCGAAAGAACCCCGTATTGGCAAATATTGACGGCCAGTTAAGCC
ATTCATGCCAGTAGGCGCGCGGACGAAAGTAAACCCACTGGTGATACCATTCGCGAGCCTCCGGATGACG
ACCGTAGTGATGAATCTCTCCTGGCGGGAACAGCAAAATATCACCCGGTCGGCAAACAAATTCTCGTCCC
TGATTTTTCACCACCCCCTGACCGCGAATGGTGAGATTGAGAATATAACCTTTCATTCCCAGCGGTCGGT
CGATAAAAAAATCGAGATAACCGTTGGCCTCAATCGGCGTTAAACCCGCCACCAGATGGGCATTAAACGA
GTATCCCGGCAGCAGGGGATCATTTTGCGCTTCAGCCATACTTTTCATACTCCC
