>Addgene plasmid #105846 | pBad-HPII TAG206 | depositor partial sequence | sequence record 201313 | HPII catalase insert
ATGGGGGGTTCTCATCATCATCATCATCATGGTATGGCTAGCATGACTGGTGGACAGCAAATGGGTCGGG
ATCTGTACGACGATGACGATAAGGATCGATGGGGATCCGAGCTCGAGTCGCAACATAACGAAAAGAACCC
ACATCAGCACCAGTCACCACTACACGATTCCAGCGAAGCGAAACCGGGGATGGACTCACTGGCACCTGAG
GACGGCTCTCATCGTCCAGCGGCTGAACCAACACCGCCAGGTGCACAACCTACCGCCCCAGGGAGCCTGA
AAGCCCCTGATACGCGTAACGAAAAACTTAATTCTCTGGAAGACGTACGCAAAGGCAGTGAAAATTATGC
GCTGACCACTAATCAGGGCGTGCGCATCGCCGACGATCAAAACTCACTGCGTGCCGGTAGCCGTGGTCCA
ACGCTGCTGGAAGATTTTATTCTGCGCGAGAAAATCACCCACTTTGACCATGAGCGCATTCCGGAACGTA
TTGTTCATGCACGCGGATCAGCCGCTCACGGTTATTTCCAGCCATATAAAAGCTTAAGCGATATTACCAA
AGCGGATTTCCTCTCAGATCCGAACAAAATCACCCCAGTATTTGTACGTTTCTCTACCGTTCAGGGTGGT
GCTGGCTCTGCTGATACCGTGCGTGATATCCGTGGCTTTGCCACCAAGTTCTATACCGAAGAGGGTATTT
TTGACCTCGTTGGCAATAACACGCCAATCTAGTTTATCCAGGATGCGCATAAATTCCCCGATTTTGTTCA
TGCGGTAAAACCAGAACCGCACTGGGCAATTCCACAAGGGCAAAGTGCCCACGATACTTTCTGGGATTAT
GTTTCTCTGCAACCTGAAACTCTGCACAACGTGATGTGGGCGATGTCGGATCGCGGCATCCCCCGCAGTT
ACCGCACCATGGAAGGCTTCGGTATTCACACCTTCCGCCTGATTAATGCCGAAGGGAAGGCAACGTTTGT
ACGTTTCCACTGGAAACCACTGGCAGGTAAAGCCTCACTCGTTTGGGATGAAGCACAAAAACTCACCGGA
CGTGACCCGGACTTCCACCGCCGCGAGTTGTGGGAAGCCATTGAAGCAGGCGATTTTCCGGAATACGAAC
TGGGCTTCCAGTTGATTCCTGAAGAAGATGAATTCAAGTTCGACTTCGATCTTCTCGATCCAACCAAACT
TATCCCGGAAGAACTGGTGCCCGTTCAGCGTGTCGGCAAAATGGTGCTCAATCGCAACCCGGATAACTTC
TTTGCTGAAAACGAACAGGCGGCTTTCCATCCTGGGCATATCGTGCCGGGACTGGACTTCACCAACGATC
CGCTGTTGCAGGGACGTTTGTTCTCCTATACCGATACACAAATCAGTCGTCTTGGTGGGCCGAATTTCCA
TGAGATTCCGATTAACCGTCCGACCTGCCCTTACCATAATTTCCAGCGTGACGGCATGCATCGCATGGGG
ATCGACACTAACCCGGCGAATTACGAACCGAACTCGATTAACGATAACTGGCCGCGCGAAACACCGCCGG
GGCCGAAACGCGGCGGTTTTGAATCATACCAGGAGCGCGTGGAAGGCAATAAAGTTCGCGAGCGCAGCCC
ATCGTTTGGCGAATATTATTCCCATCCGCGTCTGTTCTGGCTAAGTCAGACGCCATTTGAGCAGCGCCAT
ATTGTCGATGGTTTCAGTTTTGAGTTAAGCAAAGTCGTTCGTCCGTATATTCGTGAGCGCGTTGTTGACC
AGCTGGCGCATATTGATCTCACTCTGGCCCAGGCGGTGGCGAAAAATCTCGGTATCGAACTGACTGACGA
CCAGCTGAATATCACCCCACCTCCGGACGTCAACGGTCTGAAAAAGGATCCATCCTTAAGTTTGTACGCC
ATTCCTGACGGTGATGTGAAAGGTCGCGTGGTAGCGATTTTACTTAATGATGAAGTGAGATCGGCAGACC
TTCTGGCCATTCTCAAGGCGCTGAAGGCCAAAGGCGTTCATGCCAAACTGCTCTACTCCCGAATGGGTGA
AGTGACTGCGGATGACGGTACGGTGTTGCCTATAGCCGCTACCTTTGCCGGTGCACCTTCGCTGACGGTC
GATGCGGTCATTGTCCCTTGCGGCAATATCGCGGATATCGCTGACAACGGCGATGCCAACTACTACCTGA
TGGAAGCCTACAAACACCTTAAACCGATTGCGCTGGCGGGTGACGCGCGCAAGTTTAAAGCAACAATCAA
GATCGCTGACCAGGGTGAAGAAGGGATTGTGGAAGCTGACAGCGCTGACGGTAGTTTTATGGATGAACTG
CTAACGCTGATGGCAGCACACCGCGTGTGGTCACGCATTCCTAAGATTGACAAAATTCCTGCCTGA
